>Addgene plasmid #158780 | pyc111f | addgene full sequence | sequence record 313167 | Addgene NGS Result
AGTGCAAGTGGGTTTTAGGACCAGGATGAGGCGGGGTGGGGGTGCCTACCTGACGACCGACCCCGACCCA
CTGGACAAGCACCCAACCCCCATTCCCCAAATTGCGCATCCCCTATCAGAGAGGGGGAGGGGAAACAGGA
TGCGGCGAGGCGCGTGCGCACTGCCAGCTTCAGCACCGCGGACAGTGCCTTCGCCCCCGCCTGGCGGCGC
GCGCCACCGCCGCCTCAGCACTGAAGGCGCGCTGACGTCACTCGCCGGTCCCCCGCAAACTCCCCTTCCC
GGCCACCTTGGTCGCGTCCGCGCCGCCGCCGGCCCAGCCGGACCGCACCACGCGAGGCGCGAGATAGGGG
GGCACGGGCGCGACCATCTGCGCTGCGGCGCCGGCGACTCAGCGCTGCCTCAGTCTGCGGTGGGCAGCGG
AGGAGTCGTGTCGTGCCTGAGAGCGCAGTCGAGAAGGTACCGGATCCTCTAGAGTCGACTCCGGAATAAC
TTCGTATAGGATACTTTATACGAAGTTATGCAGAATGGTAGCTGGATTGTAGCTGCTATTAGCAATATGA
AACCTCTTAATAACTTCGTATAGCATACATTATACGAAGTTATGGCGCGCCCTA
[648 nt withheld, positions 615-1262]
GAACTCGAAGCTTGAGCTTGAGATCTGAGTCCGGCCTGACTTCGCTGTCATCATTTGTACAAACTCTTCG
TAGTTTACCTGACCATCCCCATCGATGTCTGCTTCCCTGATCATTTCATCAACCTCTTCATCTGTTAACT
TCTCTCCAAGGTTTGTCATCACGTGGCGAAGCTCTGCTGCACTGATGTAGCCATTGCCATCCTTATCAAA
CACACCGAACGCTTCTCTAATTTCTTCTTCCGTGTCCCTGTATTTCATTTTTCTTGCCATCATTGTCAGG
AACTCAGGGAAGTCGATTGTGCCGTCACCGTCGGCATCTACTTCATTGATCATGTCCTGCAGCTCTGCTT
CTGTGGGGTTCTGCCCCAGAGACCGCATCACCGTCCCCAGCTCCTTGGTTGTTATTGTCCCATCCCCGTC
CTTGTCAAATAGGGAGAATTCCTCTTTAAATTCTGCGATCTGCTCTTCAGTCAGTTGGTCCGGCAGGTTG
TACTCCAGCTTGTGCCCCAGGATGTTGCCGTCCTCCTTGAAGTCGATGCCCTTCAGCTCGATGCGGTTCA
CCAGGGTGTCGCCCTCGAACTTCACCTCGGCGCGGGTCTTGTAGTTGCCGTCGTCCTTGAAGAAGATGGT
GCGCTCCTGGATGTAGCCTTCGGGCATGGCGGACTTGAAGAAGTCGTGCTGCTTCATGTGGTCGGGGTAG
CGGCTGAAGCACTGCACGCCGTAGGTCAGGGTGGTCACGAGGGTGGGCCAGGGCACGGGCAGCTTGCCGG
TGGTGCAGATGAACTTCAGGGTCAGCTTGCCGTAGGTGGCATCGCCCTCACCCTCGCCGGACACGCTGAA
CTTGTGGCCGTTTACGTCGCCGTCCAGCTCGACCAGGATGGGCACCACCCCGGTGAACAGCTCCTCGCCC
TTGCTCACCATGCTCCCTCCGGTACCGCCCTTGTACAGCTCGTCCATGCCGAGAGTGATCCCGGCGGCGG
TCACGAACTCCAGCAGGACCATGTGATCGCGCTTCTCGTTGGGGTCTTTCGAAAGTTTGGACTGCACGCT
CAGGTAGTGGTTGTCGGGCAGCAGCACGGGGCCGTCGCCGATGGGGGTGTTCTGCTGGTAGTGGTAGGCG
AGCTGCACGCCGCCGTCCTCGATGTTGTGGCGGATCTTGAAGTTCGCCTTGATGCCGTTCTTCTGCTTGT
CGGCCTTGATATAGACGTTCTCGAGTGAGCTCAGCCGACCTATAGCTCTGACTGCGTGACCTGTCTTATT
CCACTTACGACGTGATGAGTCGACCATGGTGGCGAGATCCTTATCGTCATCGTCGTACAGATCCCGACCC
ATTTGCTGTCCACCAGTCATGCTAGCCATACCATGATGATGATGATGATGAGAACCCATGGTGGCGCTAG
CATAACTTCGTATAAAGTATCCTATACGAAGTTATTTGCCTTAACCCAGAAATTATCACTGTTATTCTTT
AGAATGGTGCAAAGAATAACTTCGTATAATGTATGCTATACGAAGTTATGAATTCGATATCAAGCTTATC
GATAATCAACCTCTGGATTACAAAATTTGTGAAAGATTGACTGGTATTCTTAACTATGTTGCTCCTTTTA
CGCTATGTGGATACGCTGCTTTAATGCCTTTGTATCATGCTATTGCTTCCCGTATGGCTTTCATTTTCTC
CTCCTTGTATAAATCCTGGTTGCTGTCTCTTTATGAGGAGTTGTGGCCCGTTGTCAGGCAACGTGGCGTG
GTGTGCACTGTGTTTGCTGACGCAACCCCCACTGGTTGGGGCATTGCCACCACCTGTCAGCTCCTTTCCG
GGACTTTCGCTTTCCCCCTCCCTATTGCCACGGCGGAACTCATCGCCGCCTGCCTTGCCCGCTGCTGGAC
AGGGGCTCGGCTGTTGGGCACTGACAATTCCGTGGTGTTGTCGGGGAAATCATCGTCCTTTCCTTGGCTG
CTCGCCTATGTTGCCACCTGGATTCTGCGCGGGACGTCCTTCTGCTACGTCCCTTCGGCCCTCAATCCAG
CGGACCTTCCTTCCCGCGGCCTGCTGCCGGCTCTGCGGCCTCTTCCGCGTCTTCGCCTTCGCCCTCAGAC
GAGTCGGATCTCCCTTTGGGCCGCCTCCCCGCATCGATACCGAGCGCTGCTCGAGAGATCTACGGGTGGC
ATCCCTGTGACCCCTCCCCAGTGCCTCTCCTGGCCCTGGAAGTTGCCACTCCAGTGCCCACCAGCCTTGT
CCTAATAAAATTAAGTTGCATCATTTTGTCTGACTAGGTGTCCTTCTATAATATTATGGGGTGGAGGGGG
GTGGTATGGAGCAAGGGGCAAGTTGGGAAGACAACCTGTAGGGCCTGCGGGGTCTATTGGGAACCAAGCT
GGAGTGCAGTGGCACAATCTTGGCTCACTGCAATCTCCGCCTCCTGGGTTCAAGCGATTCTCCTGCCTCA
GCCTCCCGAGTTGTTGGGATTCCAGGCATGCATGACCAGGCTCAGCTAATTTTTGTTTTTTTGGTAGAGA
CGGGGTTTCACCATATTGGCCAGGCTGGTCTCCAACTCCTAATCTCAGGTGATCTACCCACCTTGGCCTC
CCAAATTGCTGGGATTACAGGCGTGAACCACTGCTCCCTTCCCTGTCCTTCTGATTTTGTAGGTAACCAC
GTGCGGACCGAGCGGCCGCAGGAACCCCTAGTGATGGAGTTGGCCACTCCCTCTCTGCGCGCTCGCTCGC
TCACTGAGGCCGGGCGACCAAAGGTCGCCCGACGCCCGGGCTTTGCCCGGGCGGCCTCAGTGAGCGAGCG
AGCGCGCAGCTGCCTGCAGGGGCGCCTGATGCGGTATTTTCTCCTTACGCATCTGTGCGGTATTTCACAC
CGCATA
[95 nt withheld, positions 4139-4233]
T
[46 nt withheld, positions 4235-4280]
C
[141 nt withheld, positions 4282-4422]
CCTTTGACGTTGGAGTCCACGTTCTTT
[37 nt withheld, positions 4450-4486]
ACTCTATCTCGGGCTATTCTTTTGATTTATAAGGGATTTTGCCGATTTCGGTCTATTGGTTAAAAAATGA
GCTGATTTAACAAAAATTTAACGCGAATTTTAACAAAATATTAACGTTTACAATTTTATGGTGCACTCTC
AGTACAATCTGCTCTGATGCCGCATAGTTAAGCCAGCCCCGACACCCGCCAACACCCGCTGACGCGCCCT
GACGGGCTTGTCTGCTCCCGGCATCCGCTTACAGACAAGCTGTGACCGTCTCCGGGAGCTGCATGTGTCA
GAGGTTTTCACCGTCATCACCGAAACGCGCGAGACGAAAGGGCCTCGTGATACGCCTATTTTTATAGGTT
AATGTCATGATAATAATGGTTTCTTAGACGTCAGGTGGCACTTTTCGGGGAAATGTGCGCGGAACCCCTA
TTTGTTTATTTTTCTAAATACATTCAAATATGTATCCGCTCATGAGACAATAACCCTGATAAATGCTTCA
ATAATATTGAAAAAGGAAGAGTATGAGTATTCAACATTTCCGTGTCGCCCTTATTCCCTTTTTTGCGGCA
TTTTGCCTTCCTGTTTTTGCTCACCCAGAAACGCTGGTGAAAGTAAAAGATGCTGAAGATCAGTTGGGTG
CACGAGTGGGTTACATCGAACTGGATCTCAACAGCGGTAAGATCCTTGAGAGTTTTCGCCCCGAAGAACG
TTTTCCAATGATGAGCACTTTTAAAGTTCTGCTATGTGGCGCGGTATTATCCCGTATTGACGCCGGGCAA
GAGCAACTCGGTCGCCGCATACACTATTCTCAGAATGACTTGGTTGAGTACTCACCAGTCACAGAAAAGC
ATCTTACGGATGGCATGACAGTAAGAGAATTATGCAGTGCTGCCATAACCATGAGTGATAACACTGCGGC
CAACTTACTTCTGACAACGATCGGAGGACCGAAGGAGCTAACCGCTTTTTTGCACAACATGGGGGATCAT
GTAACTCGCCTTGATCGTTGGGAACCGGAGCTGAATGAAGCCATACCAAACGACGAGCGTGACACCACGA
TGCCTGTAGCAATGGCAACAACGTTGCGCAAACTATTAACTGGCGAACTACTTACTCTAGCTTCCCGGCA
ACAATTAATAGACTGGATGGAGGCGGATAAAGTTGCAGGACCACTTCTGCGCTCGGCCCTTCCGGCTGGC
TGGTTTATTGCTGATAAATCTGGAGCCGGTGAGCGTGGGTCTCGCGGTATCATTGCAGCACTGGGGCCAG
ATGGTAAGCCCTCCCGTATCGTAGTTATCTACACGACGGGGAGTCAGGCAACTATGGATGAACGAAATAG
ACAGATCGCTGAGATAGGTGCCTCACTGATTAAGCATTGGTAACTGTCAGACCAAGTTTACTCATATATA
CTTTAGATTGATTTAAAACTTCATTTTTAATTTAAAAGGATCTAGGTGAAGATCCTTTTTGATAATCTCA
TGACCAAAATCCCTTAACGTGAGTTTTCGTTCCACTGAGCGTCAGACCCCGTAGAAAAGATCAAAGGATC
TTCTTGAGATCCTTTTTTTCTGCGCGTAATCTGCTGCTTGCAAACAAAAAAACCACCGCTACCAGCGGTG
GTTTGTTTGCCGGATCAAGAGCTACCAACTCTTTTTCCGAAGGTAACTGGCTTCAGCAGAGCGCAGATAC
CAAATACTGTTCTTCTAGTGTAGCCGTAGTTAGGCCACCACTTCAAGAACTCTGTAGCACCGCCTACATA
CCTCGCTCTGCTAATCCTGTTACCAGTGGCTGCTGCCAGTGGCGATAAGTCGTGTCTTACCGGGTTGGAC
TCAAGACGATAGTTACCGGATAAGGCGCAGCGGTCGGGCTGAACGGGGGGTTCGTGCACACAGCCCAGCT
TGGAGCGAACGACCTACACCGAACTGAGATACCTACAGCGTGAGCTATGAGAAAGCGCCACGCTTCCCGA
AGGGAGAAAGGCGGACAGGTATCCGGTAAGCGGCAGGGTCGGAACAGGAGAGCGCACGAGGGAGCTTCCA
GGGGGAAACGCCTGGTATCTTTATAGTCCTGTCGGGTTTCGCCACCTCTGACTTGAGCGTCGATTTTTGT
GATGCTCGTCAGGGGGGCGGAGCCTATGGAAAAACGCCAGCAACGCGGCCTTTTTACGGTTCCTGGCCTT
TTGCTGGCCTTTTGCTCACATGTCCTGCAGGCAGCTGCGCGCTCGCTCGCTCACTGAGGCCGCCCGGGCG
TCGGGCGACCTTTGGTCGCCCGGCCTCAGTGAGCGAGCGAGCGCGCAGAGAGGGAGTGGCCAACTCCATC
ACTAGGGGTTCCTGCGGCCGCACGCGTGTGTCTAGACTGCAGAGGGCCCTGCGTATG
Features (pLannotate 1.2.2; 23 found; start..end, strand, type, name):
      1..448     +  promoter       hSyn promoter: human synapsin I promoter; confers neuron-specific expression (Kügler et al., 2003)
    462..479     +  misc_feature   MCS (fragment): pUC18/19 multiple cloning site
    486..519     +  protein_bind   lox2272: Cre-mediated recombination occurs in the 8-bp core sequence (GGATACTT). lox2272 sites are compatible with each other, but incompatible with loxP or loxN sites (Lee and Saito, 1988). Cre recombinase
    520..569     -  intron         β-globin intron (fragment): internally truncated intron from human β-globin
    570..603     +  protein_bind   loxP: Cre-mediated recombination occurs in the 8-bp core sequence (GCATACAT). Cre recombinase
    615..1262    -  CDS            RPL10A (sequence withheld): RL10A_HUMAN - Also known as NEDD6. Experimental evidence at protein level: Swiss-Prot protein existence level 1. Component of the large ribosomal subunit. From Homo sapiens (Human).
   1301..2651    -  CDS            GCaMP6f (fragment): improved fluorescent protein-based calcium sensor (Chen et al., 2013)
   2664..2697    -  protein_bind   lox2272: Cre-mediated recombination occurs in the 8-bp core sequence (GGATACTT). lox2272 sites are compatible with each other, but incompatible with loxP or loxN sites (Lee and Saito, 1988). Cre recombinase
   2698..2747    -  intron         β-globin intron (fragment): internally truncated intron from human β-globin
   2748..2781    -  protein_bind   loxP: Cre-mediated recombination occurs in the 8-bp core sequence (GCATACAT). Cre recombinase
   2782..2806    +  misc_feature   MCS (fragment): pBluescript multiple cloning site
   2806..3394    +  misc_feature   WPRE: woodchuck hepatitis virus posttranscriptional regulatory element
   3426..3902    +  polyA_signal   hGH poly(A) signal: human growth hormone polyadenylation signal
   3942..4082    +  repeat_region  AAV2 ITR: inverted terminal repeat of adeno-associated virus serotype 2 inverted
   4087..4138    -  misc_feature   bom (fragment): basis of mobility region from pBR322
   4157..4612    +  rep_origin     f1 ori (sequence partly withheld): f1 bacteriophage origin of replication; arrow indicates direction of (+) strand synthesis
   4613..4662    -  misc_feature   bom (fragment): basis of mobility region from pBR322
   4764..4799    -  CDS            rop (fragment): Rop protein, which maintains plasmids at low copy number; rop
   4894..4998    +  promoter       AmpR promoter: bla
   4999..5859    +  CDS            AmpR: β-lactamase; bla; confers resistance to ampicillin, carbenicillin, and related antibiotics
   6030..6618    +  rep_origin     ori: high-copy-number ColE1/pMB1/pBR322/pUC origin of replication
   6691..6718    +  repeat_region  AAV2 ITR (fragment): inverted terminal repeat of adeno-associated virus serotype 2 inverted
   6747..6774    +  repeat_region  AAV2 ITR (fragment): inverted terminal repeat of adeno-associated virus serotype 2 inverted
