[The description below was written by a language model from this plasmid's Addgene catalogue record and pLannotate feature annotations shown in this document.]
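Description:
pyc111f is an AAV transfer plasmid for Cre-dependent, neuron-specific expression of a soma-localized calcium indicator. It was built by Gibson cloning into an existing AAV backbone. The expression cassette lies between AAV2 inverted terminal repeats, which allow the intervening DNA to be packaged into recombinant AAV particles. One ITR is annotated in full, while the other is detected only as short fragments in the sequencing result. The bacterial portion carries a ColE1/pUC-type origin, an f1 origin and the β-lactamase gene for ampicillin selection. The catalogue lists the plasmid as low copy and propagated in a recombination-deficient strain, as is usual for repeat-containing AAV plasmids.

The payload is a fusion of GCaMP6f to the large-subunit ribosomal protein RPL10a. The catalogue gives the insert species as mouse, although the automated annotation matched the RPL10A segment to the human protein. This fusion sits in reverse orientation relative to the human synapsin I promoter and is bracketed by lox2272 and loxP sites, with the pairs on either side in opposing orientation, forming a double-floxed inverted (DIO/FLEx) arrangement. Without Cre, no sense transcript of the sensor is made. In Cre-expressing cells, recombination inverts the coding sequence and then locks it into the sense orientation, so the neuron-specific promoter drives expression. A WPRE downstream enhances transcript expression, and the human growth hormone polyadenylation signal terminates the message.

Tethering GCaMP6f to ribosomes confines the indicator to the cell body, in line with the stated purpose of soma localization. The construct is intended for calcium imaging of genetically defined neuronal populations.
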