Addgene plasmid #158780: pyc111f
Purpose: ribosome-tagged, Cre-dependent GCaMP for soma localization
Depositing lab: Jennifer Garrison & Zachary Knight. Depositing organization: Buck Institute. Publication: Soma-Targeted Imaging of Neural Circuits by Ribosome Tethering. Chen Y, Jang H, Spratt PWE, Kosar S, Taylor DE, Essner RA, Bai L, Leib DE, Kuo TW, Lin YC, Patel M, Subkhangulova A, Kato S, Feinberg EH, Bender KJ, Knight ZA, Garrison JL. Neuron. 2020 Jun 5. pii: S0896-6273(20)30351-2. doi: 10.1016/j.neuron.2020.05.005. PubMed 32574560.
Backbone
  Vector backbone: Addgene #50457
  Vector type: AAV
Growth in bacteria
  Bacterial resistance: Ampicillin, 100 μg/mL
  Growth temperature: 37°C
  Growth strain: NEB Stable
  Copy number: Low Copy
Gene/Insert
  Gene/Insert name: GCaMP6f-RPL10a
  Species: M. musculus (mouse)
  Cloning method: Gibson Cloning
Terms and licenses: Academic/Nonprofit Terms; Industry Terms: Not Available to Industry
How to cite: pyc111f was a gift from Jennifer Garrison & Zachary Knight (Addgene plasmid # 158780 ; http://n2t.net/addgene:158780 ; RRID:Addgene_158780)
